>Addgene plasmid #186049 | AAV-CAG-FLEX-LifeAct-jGCaMP8s-WPRE | addgene full sequence | sequence record 370172 | Addgene Partial NGS Result
GTTGGGAAGGGCGATCGGTGCGGGCCTCTTCGCTATTACGCCAGCTGCGCGCTCGCTCGCTCACTGAGGC
CGCCCGGGCAAAGCCCGGGCGTCGGGCGACCTTTGGTCGCCCGGCCTCAGTGAGCGAGCGAGCGCGCAGA
GAGGGAGTGGCCAACTCCATCACTAGGGGTTCCTTGTAGTTAATGATTAACCCGCCATGCTACTTATCTA
CGTAGCCATGCTCTAGGAAGAGTACCATTGACGTCAATAATGACGTATGTTCCCATAGTAACGCCAATAG
GGACTTTCCATTGACGTCAATGGGTGGAGTATTTACGGTAAACTGCCCACTTGGCAGTACATCAAGTGTA
TCATATGCCAAGTACGCCCCCTATTGACGTCAATGACGGTAAATGGCCCGCCTGGCATTATGCCCAGTAC
ATGACCTTATGGGACTTTCCTACTTGGCAGTACATCTACGTATTAGTCATCGCTATTACCATGGTCGAGG
TGAGCCCCACGTTCTGCTTCACTCTCCCCATCTCCCCCCCCTCCCCACCCCCAATTTTGTATTTATTTAT
TTTTTAATTATTTTGTGCAGCGATGGGGGCGGGGGGGGGGGGGGGGCGCGCGCCRGGGGGGGGGGGGGGG
GGGGGGGGGGGGGGGGGGGSGRGGSGGRGRGGKGCGGCGGCAGCCAATCAGAGCGGCGCGCTCCGAAAGT
TTCCTTTTATGGCGAGGCGGCGGCGGCGGCGGCCCTATAAAAAGCGAAGCGCGCGGCGGGCGGGAGTCGC
TGCGCGCTGCCTTCGCCCCGTGCCCCGCTCCGCCGCCGCCTCGCGCCGCCCGCCCCGGCTCTGACTGACC
GCGTTACTCCCACAGGTGAGCGGGCGGGACGGCCCTTCTCCTCCGGGCTGTAATTAGCGCTTGGTTTAAT
GACGGCTTGTTTCTTTTCTGTGGCTGCGTGAAAGCCTTGAGGGGCTCCGGGAGGGCCCTTTGTGCGGGGG
GAGCGGCTCGGGGCTGTCCGCGGGGGGACGGCTGCCTTCGGGGGGGACGGGGCAGGGCGGGGTTCGGCTT
CTGGCGTGTGACCGGCGGCTCTAGAGCCTCTGCTAACCATGTTCATGCCTTCTTCTTTTTCCTACAGCTC
CTGGGCAACGTGCTGGTTATTGTGCTGTCTCATCATTTTGGCAAAGAATTGGATCCCCATAACTTCGTAT
AAAGTATCCTATACGAAGTTATATCAAAATAGGAAGACCAATGCTTCACCATCGACCCGAATTGCCAAGC
ATCACCATCGACCCATAACTTCGTATAATGTATGCTATACGAAGTTATACTAGAGCTTTCACTTCGCTGT
CATCATTTGTACAAACTCTTCGTAGTTTACCTGACCATCCCCATCGATGTCTGCTTCCCTGATCATTTCA
TCAACCTCTTCATCTGTTAACTTCTCTCCAAGGTTTGTCATCACGTGGCGAAGCTCTGCTGCACTGATGT
AGCCATTGCCATCCTTATCAAACACACCGAACGCTTCTCTAATTTCTTCTTCCGTGTCCCTGTATTTCAT
TTTTCTTGCCATCATTGTCAGGAACTCAGGGAAGTCGATTGTGCCGTCACCGTCGGCATCTACTTCATTG
ATCATGTCCTGCAGCTCTGCTTCTGTGGGGTTGTGTCCGAGAGACCGCATCACCGTCCCCAGCTCCTTGG
TTGTTATTGTCCCATCCCCGTCCTTGTCAAATAGGGAGAAAGCCTCTTTGTATTCTGCGATCTGCTCTTC
AGTCAGTTGGTCCGGCAGGTTGTACTCCAGCTTGTGCCCCAGGATGTTGCCGTCCTCCTTGAAGTCGATG
CCCTTCAGCTCGATGCGGTTCACCAGGGTGTCGCCCTCGAACTTCACCTCGGCGCGGGTCTTGTAGTTGC
CGTCGTCCTTGAAGAAGATGGTGCGCTCCTGGATGTAGCCTTCGGGCATGGCGGACTTGAAGAAGTCGTG
CTGCTTCATGTGGTCGGGGTAGCGGCTGAAGCACTGCACGCCGTAGGTCAGGGTGGTCACGAGGGTGGGC
CAGGGCACGGGCAGCTTGCCGGTGGTGCAGATGAACTTCAGGGTCAGCTTGCCGTAGGTGGCATCGCCCT
CACCCTCGCCGGACACGCTGAACTTGTGGCCGTTTACGTCGCCGTCCAGCTCGACCAGGATGGGCACCAC
CCCGGTGAACAGCTCCTCGCCCTTGCTCACCATGCTCCCTCCGGTACCGCCCTTGTACAGCTCGTCCATG
CCGAGAGTGATCCCGGCGGCGGTCACGAACTCCAGCAGGACCATGTGATCGCGCTTCTCGTTGGGGTCTT
TCGAAAGTTTGGACTCCACGCTCAGGTAGTGGTTGTCGGGCAGCAGCACGGGGCCGTCGCCGATGGGGGT
GTTCTGCTGGTAGTGGTAGGCGAGCTGCACGCCGCCGTCCTCGATGTTGTGGCGGATGTGGAAGTTCGCC
TTGATGCCGTTCTTCTGCTTGTCGGCCTTGATATAGACGTTGATCTTCAGGCCCATCAGCATGGCGATGA
TCTTCACGGCGGTGGCCACCTCCTTGAAGGTCTTCTTGCGACGCGTGTGATGATGGTGATGATGCATCTC
CTCCTTGCTGATGCTCTCGAACTTCTTGATCAGGTCGGCCACACCCATGGTGGCGGATCCTAGTATAACT
TCGTATAGGATACTTTATACGAAGTTATCATTGGGATTCTTCCTATTTTGATCCAAGCATCACCATCGAC
CCTCTAGTCCAGATCTCACCATCGACCCATAACTTCGTATAGCATACATTATACGAAGTTATGTCCCTCG
AAGAGGTTCGAATTCGATATCAAGCTTATCGATAATCAACCTCTGGATTACAAAATTTGTGAAAGATTGA
CTGGTATTCTTAACTATGTTGCTCCTTTTACGCTATGTGGATACGCTGCTTTAATGCCTTTGTATCATGC
TATTGCTTCCCGTATGGCTTTCATTTTCTCCTCCTTGTATAAATCCTGGTTGCTGTCTCTTTATGAGGAG
TTGTGGCCCGTTGTCAGGCAACGTGGCGTGGTGTGCACTGTGTTTGCTGACGCAACCCCCACTGGTTGGG
GCATTGCCACCACCTGTCAGCTCCTTTCCGGGACTTTCGCTTTCCCCCTCCCTATTGCCACGGCGGAACT
CATCGCCGCCTGCCTTGCCCGCTGCTGGACAGGGGCTCGGCTGTTGGGCACTGACAATTCCGTGGTGTTG
TCGGGGAAATCATCGTCCTTTCCTTGGCTGCTCGCCTGTGTTGCCACCTGGATTCTGCGCGGGACGTCCT
TCTGCTACGTCCCTTCGGCCCTCAATCCAGCGGACCTTCCTTCCCGCGGCCTGCTGCCGGCTCTGCGGCC
TCTTCCGCGTCTTCGCCTTCGCCCTCAGACGAGTCGGATCTCCCTTTGGGCCGCCTCCCCGCATCGATAC
CGTCGACCCGGGCGGCCGCTTCGAGCAGACATGATAAGATACATTGATGAGTTTGGACAAACCACAACTA
GAATGCAGTGAAAAAAATGCTTTATTTGTGAAATTTGTGATGCTATTGCTTTATTTGTAACCATTATAAG
CTGCAATAAACAAGTTAACAACAACAATTGCATTCATTTTATGTTTCAGGTTCAGGGGGAGATGTGGGAG
GTTTTTTAAAGCAAGTAAAACCTCTACAAATGTGGTAAAATCGATAAGGATCTTCCTAGAGCATGGCTAC
GTAGATAAGTAGCATGGCGGGTTAATCATTAACTACAAGGAACCCCTAGTGATGGAGTTGGCCACTCCCT
CTCTGCGCGCTCGCTCGCTCACTGAGGCCGGGCGACCAAAGGTCGCCCGACGCCCGGGCTTTGCCCGGGC
GGCCTCAGTGAGCGAGCGAGCGCGCAGCTGCATTAATGAATCGGCCAACGCGCGGGGAGAGGCGGTTTGC
GTATTGGGCGCTCTTCCGCTTCCTCGCTCACTGACTCGCTGCGCTCGGTCGTTCGGCTGCGGCGAGCGGT
ATCAGCTCACTCAAAGGCGGTAATACGGTTATCCACAGAATCAGGGGATAACGCAGGAAAGAACATGTGA
GCAAAAGGCCAGCAAAAGGCCAGGAACCGTAAAAAGGCCGCGTTGCTGGCGTTTTTCCATAGGCTCCGCC
CCCCTGACGAGCATCACAAAAATCGACGCTCAAGTCAGAGGTGGCGAAACCCGACAGGACTATAAAGATA
CCAGGCGTTTCCCCCTGGAAGCTCCCTCGTGCGCTCTCCTGTTCCGACCCTGCCGCTTACCGGATACCTG
TCCGCCTTTCTCCCTTCGGGAAGCGTGGCGCTTTCTCATAGCTCACGCTGTAGGTATCTCAGTTCGGTGT
AGGTCGTTCGCTCCAAGCTGGGCTGTGTGCACGAACCCCCCGTTCAGCCCGACCGCTGCGCCTTATCCGG
TAACTATCGTCTTGAGTCCAACCCGGTAAGACACGACTTATCGCCACTGGCAGCAGCCACTGGTAACAGG
ATTAGCAGAGCGAGGTATGTAGGCGGTGCTACAGAGTTCTTGAAGTGGTGGCCTAACTACGGCTACACTA
GAAGAACAGTATTTGGTATCTGCGCTCTGCTGAAGCCAGTTACCTTCGGAAAAAGAGTTGGTAGCTCTTG
ATCCGGCAAACAAACCACCGCTGGTAGCGGTGGTTTTTTTGTTTGCAAGCAGCAGATTACGCGCAGAAAA
AAAGGATCTCAAGAAGATCCTTTGATCTTTTCTACGGGGTCTGACGCTCAGTGGAACGAAAACTCACGTT
AAGGGATTTTGGTCATGAGATTATCAAAAAGGATCTTCACCTAGATCCTTTTAAATTAAAAATGAAGTTT
TAAATCAATCTAAAGTATATATGAGTAAACTTGGTCTGACAGTTACCAATGCTTAATCAGTGAGGCACCT
ATCTCAGCGATCTGTCTATTTCGTTCATCCATAGTTGCCTGACTCCCCGTCGTGTAGATAACTACGATAC
GGGAGGGCTTACCATCTGGCCCCAGTGCTGCAATGATACCGCGAGACCCACGCTCACCGGCTCCAGATTT
ATCAGCAATAAACCAGCCAGCCGGAAGGGCCGAGCGCAGAAGTGGTCCTGCAACTTTATCCGCCTCCATC
CAGTCTATTAATTGTTGCCGGGAAGCTAGAGTAAGTAGTTCGCCAGTTAATAGTTTGCGCAACGTTGTTG
CCATTGCTACAGGCATCGTGGTGTCACGCTCGTCGTTTGGTATGGCTTCATTCAGCTCCGGTTCCCAACG
ATCAAGGCGAGTTACATGATCCCCCATGTTGTGCAAAAAAGCGGTTAGCTCCTTCGGTCCTCCGATCGTT
GTCAGAAGTAAGTTGGCCGCAGTGTTATCACTCATGGTTATGGCAGCACTGCATAATTCTCTTACTGTCA
TGCCATCCGTAAGATGCTTTTCTGTGACTGGTGAGTACTCAACCAAGTCATTCTGAGAATAGTGTATGCG
GCGACCGAGTTGCTCTTGCCCGGCGTCAATACGGGATAATACCGCGCCACATAGCAGAACTTTAAAAGTG
CTCATCATTGGAAAACGTTCTTCGGGGCGAAAACTCTCAAGGATCTTACCGCTGTTGAGATCCAGTTCGA
TGTAACCCACTCGTGCACCCAACTGATCTTCAGCATCTTTTACTTTCACCAGCGTTTCTGGGTGAGCAAA
AACAGGAAGGCAAAATGCCGCAAAAAAGGGAATAAGGGCGACACGGAAATGTTGAATACTCATACTCTTC
CTTTTTCAATATTATTGAAGCATTTATCAGGGTTATTGTCTCATGAGCGGATACATATTTGAATGTATTT
AGAAAAATAAACAAATAGGGGTTCCGCGCACATTTCCCCGAAAAGTGCCACCTAAATTGTAAGCGTTAAT
ATTTTGTTAAAATTCGCGTTAAATTTTTGTTAAATCAGCTCATTTTTTAACCAATAGGCCGAAATCGGCA
AAATCCCTTATAAATCAAAAGAATAGACCGAGATAGGGT
[37 nt withheld, positions 5990-6026]
AAAGAACGTGGACTCCAACGTCAAAGG
[49 nt withheld, positions 6054-6102]
T
[91 nt withheld, positions 6104-6194]
G
[124 nt withheld, positions 6196-6319]
CCCATTCGCCATTCAGGCTGCGCAACT
Features (pLannotate 1.2.2; 21 found; start..end, strand, type, name):
     42..174     -  repeat_region  AAV2 ITR (fragment): inverted terminal repeat of adeno-associated virus serotype 2 inverted
    235..483     +  enhancer       CMV enhancer (fragment): human cytomegalovirus immediate early enhancer
    763..898     +  intron         hybrid intron (fragment): hybrid between chicken β-actin (CBA) and minute virus of mice (MMV) introns (Gray et al., 2011)
    987..1117    +  intron         chimeric intron (fragment): chimera between introns from chicken β-actin and rabbit β-globin
   1115..1180    +  CDS            HBB (fragment): HBB_LEPEU - Experimental evidence at protein level: Swiss-Prot protein existence level 1. Involved in oxygen transport from the lung to the various peripheral tissues. From Lepus europaeus (European hare).
   1179..1212    -  protein_bind   lox2272: Cre-mediated recombination occurs in the 8-bp core sequence (GGATACTT). lox2272 sites are compatible with each other, but incompatible with loxP or loxN sites (Lee and Saito, 1988). Cre recombinase
   1275..1308    -  protein_bind   loxP: Cre-mediated recombination occurs in the 8-bp core sequence (GCATACAT). Cre recombinase
   1319..2491    -  CDS            GCaMP6s (fragment): improved fluorescent protein-based calcium sensor (Chen et al., 2013)
   2655..2688    +  protein_bind   lox2272: Cre-mediated recombination occurs in the 8-bp core sequence (GGATACTT). lox2272 sites are compatible with each other, but incompatible with loxP or loxN sites (Lee and Saito, 1988). Cre recombinase
   2759..2792    +  protein_bind   loxP: Cre-mediated recombination occurs in the 8-bp core sequence (GCATACAT). Cre recombinase
   2810..2834    +  misc_feature   MCS (fragment): pBluescript multiple cloning site
   2834..3422    +  misc_feature   WPRE: woodchuck hepatitis virus posttranscriptional regulatory element
   3465..3586    -  polyA_signal   SV40 poly(A) signal: SV40 polyadenylation signal
   3609..3677    -  CDS            large T antigen (fragment): large T antigen from SV40 (simian virus 40)
   3748..3881    +  repeat_region  AAV2 ITR: inverted terminal repeat of adeno-associated virus serotype 2 inverted
   3875..3931    -  CDS            lacI (fragment): lac repressor; lacI; The lac repressor binds to the lac operator to inhibit transcription in E. coli. This inhibition can be relieved by adding lactose or isopropyl-β-D-thiogalactopyranoside (IPTG).
   4114..4702    -  rep_origin     ori: high-copy-number ColE1/pMB1/pBR322/pUC origin of replication
   4873..5733    -  CDS            AmpR: β-lactamase; bla; confers resistance to ampicillin, carbenicillin, and related antibiotics
   5734..5838    -  promoter       AmpR promoter: bla
   5891..6319    -  rep_origin     f1 ori (sequence partly withheld): f1 bacteriophage origin of replication; arrow indicates direction of (+) strand synthesis
   6324..47      -  CDS            lacZα (fragment) (across the origin): LacZα fragment of β-galactosidase; lacZ fragment
