[The description below was written by a language model from this plasmid's Addgene catalogue record and pLannotate feature annotations shown in this document.]
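Description:
AAV-CAG-FLEX-LifeAct-jGCaMP8s-WPRE is an AAV transfer plasmid for mammalian expression, designed to be packaged into recombinant adeno-associated virus and to deliver a Cre-dependent, actin-targeted calcium indicator. The expression cassette sits between two AAV2 inverted terminal repeats, which are the cis elements needed for genome replication and encapsidation. The bacterial portion carries a ColE1/pUC-type origin, an f1 origin and an ampicillin resistance gene with its own promoter. The catalogue lists the plasmid as low copy and propagated in a recombination-deficient stable strain, which is common for ITR-containing vectors.

Expression is driven by the CAG promoter, detected in the feature table as a CMV enhancer fragment followed by chicken β-actin/rabbit β-globin intron fragments. Downstream, the synthetic insert (about 1.3 kb) lies on the minus strand, inverted relative to the promoter, and is flanked by paired lox2272 and loxP sites in opposing orientation. This is the FLEX (double-floxed inverted) arrangement. Cre recombinase flips the coding sequence into the sense orientation and then excises one site of each pair, locking it in place, so expression occurs only in Cre-positive cells. The insert encodes jGCaMP8s, a sensitive GFP-based calcium sensor, fused at its N terminus to LifeAct (an F-actin-binding peptide) and a 6xHis tag. The annotation tool labels it as a GCaMP6s fragment by homology. A WPRE and an SV40 polyadenylation signal follow to enhance transcript stability and processing.

The construct is suited to calcium imaging in genetically defined cell populations, with the sensor localised to actin-rich structures. The sequence is noted as a partial NGS result.
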