Addgene plasmid #186049: AAV-CAG-FLEX-LifeAct-jGCaMP8s-WPRE
Purpose: AAV-mediated expression of LifeAct-jGCaMP8s under the CAG promoter, Cre-dependent expression
Depositing lab: Loren Looger. Depositing organization: HHMI, Janelia Research Campus.
Backbone
  Vector backbone: AAV
  Vector type: Mammalian Expression, AAV
Growth in bacteria
  Bacterial resistance: Ampicillin, 100 μg/mL
  Growth temperature: 30°C
  Growth strain: NEB Stable
  Copy number: Low Copy
Gene/Insert
  Gene/Insert name: LifeAct-jGCaMP8s
  Species: Synthetic
  Insert size (bp): 1320
  Promoter: CAG
  Tag / fusion protein: LifeAct-6xHis (N terminal on insert)
  Cloning method: Gibson Cloning
Terms and licenses: Academic/Nonprofit Terms; Industry Terms: Not Available to Industry
How to cite: AAV-CAG-FLEX-LifeAct-jGCaMP8s-WPRE was a gift from Loren Looger (Addgene plasmid # 186049 ; http://n2t.net/addgene:186049 ; RRID:Addgene_186049)
